>Addgene plasmid #79831 | SAH0146-0.5-conP01 | depositor full sequence | sequence record 149523 | SAH0146-0.5-conP01 sequence 5586 bps
GTTACATTGTCGATCTGTTCATGGTGAACAGCTTTAAATGCACCAAAAACTCGTAAAAGCTCTGATGTAT
CTATCTTTTTTACACCGTTTTCATCTGTGCATATGGACAGTTTTCCCTTTGATATCTAACGGTGAACAGT
TGTTCTACTTTTGTTTGTTAGTCTTGATGCTTCACTGATAGATACAAGAGCCATAAGAACCTCAGATCCT
TCCGTATTTAGCCAGTATGTTCTCTAGTGTGGTTCGTTGTTTTTGCGTGAGCCATGAGAACGAACCATTG
AGATCATGCTTACTTTGCATGTCACTCAAAAATTTTGCCTCAAAACTGGTGAGCTGAATTTTTGCAGTTA
AAGCATCGTGTAGTGTTTTTCTTAGTCCGTTACGTAGGTAGGAATCTGATGTAATGGTTGTTGGTATTTT
GTCACCATTCATTTTTATCTGGTTGTTCTCAAGTTCGGTTACGAGATCCATTTGTCTATCTAGTTCAACT
TGGAAAATCAACGTATCAGTCGGGCGGCCTCGCTTATCAACCACCAATTTCATATTGCTGTAAGTGTTTA
AATCTTTACTTATTGGTTTCAAAACCCATTGGTTAAGCCTTTTAAACTCATGGTAGTTATTTTCAAGCAT
TAACATGAACTTAAATTCATCAAGGCTAATCTCTATATTTGCCTTGTGAGTTTTCTTTTGTGTTAGTTCT
TTTAATAACCACTCATAAATCCTCATAGAGTATTTGTTTTCAAAAGACTTAACATGTTCCAGATTATATT
TTATGAATTTTTTTAACTGGAAAAGATAAGGCAATATCTCTTCACTAAAAACTAATTCTAATTTTTCGCT
TGAGAACTTGGCATAGTTTGTCCACTGGAAAATCTCAAAGCCTTTAACCAAAGGATTCCTGATTTCCACA
GTTCTCGTCATCAGCTCTCTGGTTGCTTTAGCTAATACACCATAAGCATTTTCCCTACTGATGTTCATCA
TCTGAGCGTATTGGTTATAAGTGAACGATACCGTCCGTTCTTTCCTTGTAGGGTTTTCAATCGTGGGGTT
GAGTAGTGCCACACAGCATAAAATTAGCTTGGTTTCATGCTCCGTTAAGTCATAGCGACTAATCGCTAGT
TCATTTGCTTTGAAAACAACTAATTCAGACATACATCTCAATTGGTCTAGGTGATTTTAATCACTATACC
AATTGAGATGGGCTAGTCAATGATAATTACATGTCCTTTTCCTTTGAGTTGTGGGTATCTGTAAATTCTG
CTAGACCTTTGCTGGAAAACTTGTAAATTCTGCTAGACCCTCTGTAAATTCCGCTAGACCTTTGTGTGTT
TTTTTTGTTTATATTCAAGTGGTTATAATTTATAGAATAAAGAAAGAATAAAAAAAGATAAAAAGAATAG
ATCCCAGCCCTGTGTATAACTCACTACTTTAGTCAGTTCCGCAGTATTACAAAAGGATGTCGCAAACGCT
GTTTGCTCCTCTACAAAACAGACCTTAAAACCCTAAAGGCTTAAGTAGCACCCTCGCAAGCTCGGGCAAA
TCGCTGAATATTCCTTTTGTCTCCGACCATCAGGCACCTGAGTCGCTGTCTTTTTCGTGACATTCAGTTC
GCTGCGCTCACGGCTCTGGCAGTGAATGGGGGTAAATGGCACTACAGGCGCCTTTTATGGATTCATGCAA
GGAAACTACCCATAATACAAGAAAAGCCCGTCACGGGCTTCTCAGGGCGTTTTATGGCGGGTCTGCTATG
TGGTGCTATCTGACTTTTTGCTGTTCAGCAGTTCCTGCCCTCTGATTTTCCAGTCTGACCACTTCGGATT
ATCCCGTGACAGGTCATTCAGACTGGCTAATGCACCCAGTAAGGCAGCGGTATCATCAACAGGCTTACCC
GTCTTACTGTCCCTAGTGCTTGGATTCTCACCAATAAAAAACGCCCGGCGGCAACCGAGCGTTCTGAACA
AATCCAGATGGAGTTCTGAGGTCATTACTGGATCTATCAACAGGAGTCCAAGCGAGCTCGTAAACTTGGT
CTGACAGCTCTAGCTCCGGCAAAAAAACGGGCAAGGTGTCACCACCCTGCCCTTTTTCTTTAAAACCGAA
AAGATTACTTCGCGTTTGCCACCTGACGTCTAAGAAAAGGAATATTCAGCAATTTGCCCGTGCCGAAGAA
AGGCCCACCCGTGAAGGTGAGCCAGTGAGTTGATTGCTACGTAATTAGTTAGTTAGCCCTTAGTGACTCG
AATTCTCTTGACAATTAATCATCGGCTCGTATAATGTGTGGAATCTAGAGTCACACAGGAAACCTACTAG
ATGAGCGAGCTGATTAAGGAGAACATGCACATGAAGCTGTACATGGAGGGCACCGTGGACAACCATCACT
TCAAGTGCACATCCGAGGGCGAAGGCAAGCCCTACGAGGGCACCCAGACCATGAGAATCAAGGTGGTCGA
GGGCGGCCCTCTCCCCTTCGCCTTCGACATCCTGGCTACTAGCTTCCTCTACGGCAGCAAGACCTTCATC
AACCACACCCAGGGCATCCCCGACTTCTTCAAGCAGTCCTTCCCTGAGGGCTTCACATGGGAGAGAGTCA
CCACATACGAAGACGGGGGCGTGCTGACCGCTACCCAGGACACCAGCCTCCAGGACGGCTGCCTCATCTA
CAACGTCAAGATCAGAGGGGTGAACTTCACATCCAACGGCCCTGTGATGCAGAAGAAAACACTCGGCTGG
GAGGCCTTCACCGAGACGCTGTACCCCGCTGACGGCGGCCTGGAAGGCAGAAACGACATGGCCCTGAAGC
TCGTGGGCGGGAGCCATCTGATCGCAAACATCAAGACCACATATAGATCCAAGAAACCCGCTAAGAACCT
CAAGATGCCTGGCGTCTACTATGTGGACTACAGACTGGAAAGAATCAAGGAGGCCAACAACGAGACCTAC
GTCGAGCAGCACGAGGTGGCAGTGGCCAGATACTGCGACCTCCCTAGCAAACTGGGGCACAAGCTAAATT
AAAAGCTAACCGGGGAGAAAAAAATCACTGGATATACCACCGTTGATATATCCCAATGGCATCGTAAAGA
ACATTTTGAGGCATTTCAGTCAGTTGCTCAATGTACCTATAACCAGACCGTTCAGCTGGATATTACGGCC
TTTTTAAAGACCGTAAAGAAAAATAAGCACAAGTTTTATCCGGCCTTTATTCACATTCTTGCCCGCCTGA
TGAATGCTCATCCGGAGTTCCGTATGGCAATGAAAGACGGTGAGCTGGTGATATGGGATAGTGTTCACCC
TTGTTACACCGTTTTCCATGAGCAAACTGAAACGTTTTCATCGCTCTGGAGTGAATACCACGACGATTTC
CGGCAGTTTCTACACATATATTCGCAAGATGTGGCGTGTTACGGTGAAAACCTGGCCTATTTCCCTAAAG
GGTTTATTGAGAATATGTTTTTCGTCTCAGCCAATCCCTGGGTGAGTTTCACCAGTTTTGATTTAAACGT
GGCCAATATGGACAACTTACCGGTCAGAAGCTTTTACTTGTACAGCTCGTCCATGCCGCCGGTGGAGTGG
CGGCCCTCGGCGCGTTCGTACTGTTCCACGATGGTGTAGTCCTCGTTGTGGGAGGTGATGTCCAACTTGA
TGTTGACGTTGTAGGCGCCGGGCAGCTGCACGGGCTTCTTGGCCTTGTAGGTGGTCTTGACCTCAGCGTC
GTAGTGGCCGCCGTCCTTCAGCTTCAGCCTCTGCTTGATCTCGCCCTTCAGGGCGCCGTCCTCGGGGTAC
ATCCGCTCGGAGGAGGCCTCCCAGCCCATGGTCTTCTTCTGCATTACGGGGCCGTCGGAGGGGAAGTTGG
TGCCGCGCAGCTTCACCTTGTAGATGAACTCGCCGTCCTGCAAGGAGGAGTCCTGGGTCACGGTCACCAC
GCCGCCGTCCTCGAAGTTCATCACGCGCTCCCACTTGAAGCCCTCGGGGAAGGACAGCTTCAAGTAGTCG
GGGATGTCGGCGGGGTGCTTCACGTAGGCCTTGGAGCCGTACATGAACTGAGGGGACAGGATGTCCCAGG
CGAAGGGCAGGGGGCCACCCTTGGTCACCTTCAGCTTGGCGGTCTGGGTGCCCTCGTAGGGGCGGCCCTC
GCCCTCGCCCTCGATCTCGAACTCGTGGCCGTTCACGGAGCCCTCCATGTGCACCTTGAAGCGCATGAAC
TCCTTGATGATGGCCATGTTATCCTCCTCGCCCTTGCTCACCATTTATTACCTCCCGCCTGATTAATATT
GAAACTAACCAGGGTTATTGTCTCATGAGCGGATACATATTTGAACTGCAGGAGTCACTAAGGGTTAGTT
AGTTAGATTAGCAGAAAGTCAAAAGCCTCCGACCGGAGGCTTTTGACTAAAACTTCCCTTGGGGTTATCA
TTGGGGCTCACTCAAAGGCGGTAATCAGATAAAAAAAATCCTTAGCTTTCGCTAAGGATGATTTCTGCTA
GTGTAAGAGGTTCCAACTTTCACCATAATGAAATAAGATCACTACCGGGCGTATTTTTTGAGTTATCGAG
ATTTTCAGGAGCTAAGGAAGCTAAAATGCGCTTACGCAACTGGTCCAGAACCTTGACCGAACGCAGCGGT
GGTAACGGCGCAGTGGCGGTTTTCATGGCTTGTTATGACTGTTTTTTTGGGGTACAGTCTATGCCTCGGG
CATCCAAGCAGCAAGCGCGTTACGCCGTGGGTCGATGTTTGATGTTATGGAGCAGCAACGATGTTACGCA
GCAGGGCAGTCGCCCTAAAACAAAGTTAAACATCATGAGGGAAGCGGTGATCGCCGAAGTATCGACTCAA
CTATCAGAGGTAGTTGGCGTCATCGAGCGCCATCTCGAACCGACGTTGCTGGCCGTACATTTGTACGGCT
CCGCAGTGGATGGCGGCCTGAAGCCACACAGTGATATTGATTTGCTGGTTACGGTGACCGTAAGGCTTGA
TGAAACAACGCGGCGAGCTTTGATCAACGACCTTTTGGAAACTTCGGCTTCCCCTGGAGAGAGCGAGATT
CTCCGCGCTGTAGAAGTCACCATTGTTGTGCACGACGACATCATTCCGTGGCGTTATCCAGCTAAGCGCG
AACTGCAATTTGGAGAATGGCAGCGCAATGACATTCTTGCAGGTATCTTCGAGCCAGCCACGATCGACAT
TGATCTGGCTATCTTGCTGACAAAAGCAAGAGAACATAGCGTTGCCTTGGTAGGTCCAGCGGCGGAGGAA
CTCTTTGATCCGGTTCCTGAACAGGATCTATTTGAGGCGCTAAATGAAACCTTAACGCTATGGAACTCGC
CGCCCGACTGGGCTGGCGATGAGCGAAATGTAGTGCTTACGTTGTCCCGCATTTGGTACAGCGCAGTAAC
CGGCAAAATCGCGCCGAAGGATGTCGCTGCCGACTGGGCAATGGAGCGCCTGCCGGCCCAGTATCAGCCC
GTCATACTTGAAGCTAGACAGGCTTATCTTGGACAAGAAGAAGATCGCTTGGCCTCGCGCGCAGATCAGT
TGGAAGAATTTGTCCACTACGTGAAAGGCGAGATCACCAAGGTAATAGGTAAATAA
Features (pLannotate 1.2.2; 16 found; start..end, strand, type, name):
    202..1152    -  CDS            Rep101: RepA protein needed for replication with the pSC101 origin; rep101
   1200..1422    -  rep_origin     pSC101 ori: low-copy replication origin that requires the Rep101 protein
   1914..2008    -  terminator     lambda t0 terminator: transcription terminator from phage lambda
   2045..2104    +  terminator     his operon terminator: This putative transcriptin terminator from the E. coli his operon has a 2-bp deletion introduced during synthesis. Its efficiency has not been determined.
   2164..2193    -  terminator     T3Te terminator: phage T3 early transcription terminator
   2248..2276    +  promoter       tac promoter: strong E. coli promoter; hybrid between the trp and lac UV5 promoters
   2311..3009    +  CDS            TagBFP: TagBFP is a basic (constitutively fluorescent) blue fluorescent protein published in 2008, derived from Entacmaea quadricolor. It is reported to be a very rapidly-maturing monomer with very low acid sensitivity.
   3024..3518    +  CDS            CmR (fragment): chloramphenicol acetyltransferase; cat; confers resistance to chloramphenicol
   3537..4244    -  CDS            mCherry: mCherry is a basic (constitutively fluorescent) red fluorescent protein published in 2004, derived from Discosoma sp.. It is reported to be a very rapidly-maturing monomer with low acid sensitivity.
   4280..4315    -  promoter       AmpR promoter (fragment): bla
   4357..4388    +  terminator     tonB terminator: bidirectional E. coli tonB-P14 transcription terminator
   4435..4475    -  terminator     bacterial terminator (fragment): putative bacterial transcription terminator
   4483..4575    +  promoter       cat promoter (fragment): promoter of the E. coli cat gene encoding chloramphenicol acetyltransferase
   4575..4646    -  CDS            int (fragment): INT2_ECOLX - Protein inferred from homology: Swiss-Prot protein existence level 3. Putative integrase believed to be involved in the insertion of antibiotic resistance genes into plasmids and transposons. From Escherichia coli.
   4732..4788    +  CDS            GmR (fragment): gentamycin acetyltransferase; aacC1; confers resistance to gentamycin
   4795..5574    +  CDS            SmR: aminoglycoside adenylyltransferase (Murphy, 1985); aadA; confers resistance to spectinomycin and streptomycin
