[The description below was written by a language model from this plasmid's Addgene catalogue record and pLannotate feature annotations shown in this document.]
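Description:
SAH0146-0.5-conP01 is a 5,586 bp bacterial reporter plasmid built on the BioBrick backbone pSB4S5 and used to measure transcriptional interference in E. coli. It replicates from the pSC101 origin together with its Rep101 (RepA) initiator protein and is selected with spectinomycin through the aadA (SmR) aminoglycoside adenylyltransferase gene. The catalogue entry lists the plasmid as high copy, whereas the annotated pSC101 origin is generally regarded as low copy; the record does not resolve this difference.

The payload consists of two fluorescent reporter genes arranged convergently. On the forward strand, the promoter named conP01 in the catalogue, described there as the strong interfering promoter, drives a blue fluorescent protein annotated as TagBFP. The automated annotation labels the short promoter element at this position as tac, presumably reflecting sequence similarity. On the reverse strand, mCherry is expressed from the bla P3 promoter, annotated as an AmpR promoter fragment. Between the two coding sequences lies a roughly 500 bp fragment of the chloramphenicol acetyltransferase gene, which matches the 500 bp spacer named in the stated purpose rather than serving as a functional marker. Transcription from conP01 therefore runs through TagBFP and the spacer towards the opposing mCherry unit, so blue fluorescence reports activity of the interfering promoter, while changes in red fluorescence indicate how strongly the bla P3 promoter is suppressed. Several terminators (lambda t0, his operon, T3Te, tonB) flank the cassette and insulate it from the backbone. The name suggests it belongs to a series varying spacer length and promoter strength to characterise long-range interference.
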