Addgene plasmid #79831: SAH0146-0.5-conP01
Purpose: Transcriptional interference assessment; strong interfering promoter, 500 bp spacer
Depositing lab: Katja Arndt. Depositing organization: Universitaet Potsdam. Publication: Long-range transcriptional interference in E. coli used to construct a dual positive selection system for genetic switches. Hoffmann SA, Kruse SM, Arndt KM. Nucleic Acids Res. 2016 Jun 2;44(10):e95. doi: 10.1093/nar/gkw125. Epub 2016 Feb 29. PubMed 26932362.
Backbone
  Vector backbone: pSB4S5
  Backbone manufacturer: BioBrick
  Backbone size w/o insert (bp): 3510
  Total vector size (bp): 5586
Growth in bacteria
  Bacterial resistance: Spectinomycin, 50 μg/mL
  Growth temperature: 37°C
  Growth strain: DH5alpha
  Copy number: High Copy
Gene/Insert 1
  Gene/Insert name: Blue fluorescent protein
  Promoter: conP01
  Cloning method: Restriction Enzyme; 5′ cloning site EcoRI (unknown if destroyed); 3′ cloning site HindIII (unknown if destroyed)
  Sequencing primers: 5′ pQE-RP
Gene/Insert 2
  Gene/Insert name: mCherry
  Promoter: bla P3
  Cloning method: Restriction Enzyme; 5′ cloning site PstI (unknown if destroyed); 3′ cloning site HindIII (unknown if destroyed)
  Sequencing primers: 5′ ATTACCGCCTTTGAGTGAGC
Terms and licenses: Academic/Nonprofit Terms; Industry Terms: Not Available to Industry
How to cite: SAH0146-0.5-conP01 was a gift from Katja Arndt (Addgene plasmid # 79831 ; http://n2t.net/addgene:79831 ; RRID:Addgene_79831)
