>Addgene plasmid #79831 | SAH0146-0.5-conP01 | addgene partial sequence | sequence record 154011 | BFP-F 5'-CCTTCACCGAGACGCTGTA-3'
ACGACATGGCCCTGAAGCTCGTGGGCGGGAGCCATCTGATCGCAAACATCAAGACCACATATAGATCCAA
GAAACCCGCTAAGAACCTCAAGATGCCTGGCGTCTACTATGTGGACTACAGACTGGAAAGAATCAAGGAG
GCCAACAACGAGACCTACGTCGAGCAGCACGAGGTGGCAGTGGCCAGATACTGCGACCTCCCTAGCAAAC
TGGGGCACAAGCTAAATTAAAAGCTAACCGGGGAGAAAAAAATCACTGGATATACCACCGTTGATATATC
CCAATGGCATCGTAAAGAACATTTTGAGGCATTTCAGTCAGTTGCTCAATGTACCTATAACCAGACCGTT
CAGCTGGATATTACGGCCTTTTTAAAGACCGTAAAGAAAAATAAGCACAAGTTTTATCCGGCCTTTATTC
ACATTCTTGCCCGCCTGATGAATGCTCATCCGGAGTTCCGTATGGCAATGAAAGACGGTGAGCTGGTGAT
ATGGGATAGTGTTCACCCTTGTTACACCGTTTTCCATGAGCAAACTGAAACGTTTTCATCGCTCTGGAGT
GAATACCACGACGATTTCCGGCAGTTTCTACACATATATTCGCAAGATGTGGCGTGTTACGGTGAAAACC
TGGCCTATTTCCCTAAAGGGTTTATTGAGAATATGTTTTTCGTCTCAGCCAATCCCTGGGTGAGTTTCAC
CAGTTTTGATTTAAACGTGGCCAATATGGACAACTTACCGGTCAGAAGCTTTTACTTGTACAGCTCGTCC
ATGCCGCCGGTGGAGTGGCGGCCCTCGGCGCGTTCGTACTGTTCCACGATGGTGTAGTCCTCGTTGTGGG
AGGTGATGTCCAACTTGATGTTGACGTTGTAGGCGCCGGGCAGCTGCACGGGCTTCTTGGCCTTGTAGGT
GGTCTTGACCTCAGCGTCGTAGTGGCCGCCGTCCTTCAGCTTCAGCCTCTGCTTGATCTCGCCCTTCAGG
GCGCCGTCCTCGGGGTACATCCGCTCGGAGGAGGCCTCCCAGCCCATGGTCTTCTTCTGCATTACGGGGC
C
