>Addgene plasmid #79831 | SAH0146-0.5-conP01 | addgene partial sequence | sequence record 154012 | mTagBFP-R 5'-gtgccctccatgtacagctt-3'
TCGCTCATCTAGTAGGTTTCCTGTGTGACTCTAGATTCCACACATTATACGAGCCGATGATTAATTGTCA
AGAGAATTCGAGTCACTAAGGGCTAACTAACTAATTACGTAGCAATCAACTCACTGGCTCACCTTCACGG
GTGGGCCTTTCTTCGGCACGGGCAAATTGCTGAATATTCCTTTTCTTAGACGTCAGGTGGCAAACGCGAA
GTAATCTTTTCGGTTTTAAAGAAAAAGGGCAGGGTGGTGACACCTTGCCCGTTTTTTTGCCGGAGCTAGA
GCTGTCAGACCAAGTTTACGAGCTCGCTTGGACTCCTGTTGATAGATCCAGTAATGACCTCAGAACTCCA
TCTGGATTTGTTCAGAACGCTCGGTTGCCGCCGGGCGTTTTTTATTGGTGAGAATCCAAGCACTAGGGAC
AGTAAGACGGGTAAGCCTGTTGATGATACCGCTGCCTTACTGGGTGCATTAGCCAGTCTGAATGACCTGT
CACGGGATAATCCGAAGTGGTCAGACTGGAAAATCAGAGGGCAGGAACTGCTGAACAGCAAAAAGTCAGA
TAGCACCACATAGCAGACCCGCCATAAAACGCCCTGAGAAGCCCGTGACGGGCTTTTCTTGTATTATGGG
TAGTTTCCTTGCATGAATCCATAAAAGGCGCCTGTAGTGCCATTTACCCCCATTCACTGCCAGAGCCGTG
AGCGCAGCGAACTGAATGTCACGAAAAAGACAGCGACTCAGGTGCCTGATGGTCGGAGACAAAAGGAATA
TTCAGCGATTTGCCCGAGCTTGCGAGGGTGCTACTTAAGCCTTTAGGGTTTTAAGGTCTGTTTTGTAGAG
GAGCAAACAGCGTTTGCGACATCCTTTTGTAATACTGCGGAACTGACTAAAGTAGTGAGTTATACACAGG
GCTGGGATCTATTCTTTTTATCTTTTTT
